>Addgene plasmid #185713 | 2Bc-T MBP_BoMoC(ed)_W403A_F753A_6xH | addgene full sequence | sequence record 368329 | Addgene NGS Result
GGGGGTTCGTGCACACAGCCCAGCTTGGAGCGAACGACCTACACCGAACTGAGATACCTACAGCGTGAGC
TATGAGAAAGCGCCACGCTTCCCGAAGGGAGAAAGGCGGACAGGTATCCGGTAAGCGGCAGGGTCGGAAC
AGGAGAGCGCACGAGGGAGCTTCCAGGGGGAAACGCCTGGTATCTTTATAGTCCTGTCGGGTTTCGCCAC
CTCTGACTTGAGCGTCGATTTTTGTGATGCTCGTCAGGGGGGCGGAGCCTATGGAAAAACGCCAGCAACG
CGGCCTTTTTACGGTTCCTGGCCTTTTGCTGGCCTTTTGCTCACATGTTCTTTCCTGCGTTATCCCCTGA
TTCTGTGGATAACCGTATTACCGCCTTTGAGTGAGCTGATACCGCTCGCCGCAGCCGAACGACCGAGCGC
AGCGAGTCAGTGAGCGAGGAAGCGGAAGAGCGCCTGATGCGGTATTTTCTCCTTACGCATCTGTGCGGTA
TTTCACACCGCAATGGTGCACTCTCAGTACAATCTGCTCTGATGCCGCATAGTTAAGCCAGTATACACTC
CGCTATCGCTACGTGACTGGGTCATGGCTGCGCCCCGACACCCGCCAACACCCGCTGACGCGCCCTGACG
GGCTTGTCTGCTCCCGGCATCCGCTTACAGACAAGCTGTGACCGTCTCCGGGAGCTGCATGTGTCAGAGG
TTTTCACCGTCATCACCGAAACGCGCGAGGCAGCTGCGGTAAAGCTCATCAGCGTGGTCGTGAAGCGATT
CACAGATGTCTGCCTGTTCATCCGCGTCCAGCTCGTTGAGTTTCTCCAGAAGCGTTAATGTCTGGCTTCT
GATAAAGCGGGCCATGTTAAGGGCGGTTTTTTCCTGTTTGGTCACTGATGCCTCCGTGTAAGGGGGATTT
CTGTTCATGGGGGTAATGATACCGATGAAACGAGAGAGGATGCTCACGATACGGGTTACTGATGATGAAC
ATGCCCGGTTACTGGAACGTTGTGAGGGTAAACAACTGGCGGTATGGATGCGGCGGGACCAGAGAAAAAT
CACTCAGGGTCAATGCCAGCGCTTCGTTAATACAGATGTAGGTGTTCCACAGGGTAGCCAGCAGCATCCT
GCGATGCAGATCCGGAACATAATGGTGCAGGGCGCTGACTTCCGCGTTTCCAGACTTTACGAAACACGGA
AACCGAAGACCATTCATGTTGTTGCTCAGGTCGCAGACGTTTTGCAGCAGCAGTCGCTTCACGTTCGCTC
GCGTATCGGTGATTCATTCTGCTAACCAGTAAGGCAACCCCGCCAGCCTAGCCGGGTCCTCAACGACAGG
AGCACGATCATGCGCACCCGTGGCCAGGACCCAACGCTGCCCGAGATGCGCCGCGTGCGGCTGCTGGAGA
TGGCGGACGCGATGGATATGTTCTGCCAAGGGTTGGTTTGCGCATTCACAGTTCTCCGCAAGAATTGATT
GGCTCCAATTCTTGGAGTGGTGAATCCGTTAGCGAGGTGCCGCCGGCTTCCATTCAGGTCGAGGTGGCCC
GGCTCCATGCACCGCGACGCAACGCGGGGAGGCAGACAAGGTATAGGGCGGCGCCTACAATCCATGCCAA
CCCGTTCCATGTGCTCGCCGAGGCGGCATAAATCGCCGTGACGATCAGCGGTCCAATGATCGAAGTTAGG
CTGGTAAGAGCCGCGAGCGATCCTTGAAGCTGTCCCTGATGGTCGTCATCTACCTGCCTGGACAGCATGG
CCTGCAACGCGGGCATCCCGATGCCGCCGGAAGCGAGAAGAATCATAATGGGGAAGGCCATCCAGCCTCG
CGTCGCGAACGCCAGCAAGACGTAGCCCAGCGCGTCGGCCGCCATGCCGGCGATAATGGCCTGCTTCTCG
CCGAAACGTTTGGTGGCGGGACCAGTGACGAAGGCTTGAGCGAGGGCGTGCAAGATTCCGAATACCGCAA
GCGACAGGCCGATCATCGTCGCGCTCCAGCGAAAGCGGTCCTCGCCGAAAATGACCCAGAGCGCTGCCGG
CACCTGTCCTACGAGTTGCATGATAAAGAAGACAGTCATAAGTGCGGCGACGATAGTCATGCCCCGCGCC
CACCGGAAGGAGCTGACTGGGTTGAAGGCTCTCAAGGGCATCGGTCGACGCTCTCCCTTATGCGACTCCT
GCATTAGGAAGCAGCCCAGTAGTAGGTTGAGGCCGTTGAGCACCGCCGCCGCAAGGAATGGTGCATGCAA
GGAGATGGCGCCCAACAGTCCCCCGGCCACGCGGCCTGCCACCATACCCACGCCGAAACAAGCGCTCATG
AGCCCGAAGTGGCGAGCCCGATCTTCCCCATCGGTGATGTCGGCGATATAGGCGCCAGCAACCGCACCTG
TGGCGCCGGTGATGCCGGCCACGATGCGTCCGGCGTAGAGGATCGAGATCTCGATCCCGCGAAATTAATA
CGACTCACTATAGGGAGACCACAACGGTTTCCCTCTAGTGCCGGCTCCGGAGAGCTCTTTAATTAAGCGG
CCGCCCTGCAGGACTCGAGTTCTAGAAATAATTTTGTTTAACTTTAAGAAGGAGATATAGTTCATGAAAA
TCGAAGAAGGTAAACTGGTAATCTGGATTAACGGCGATAAAGGCTATAACGGTCTCGCTGAAGTCGGTAA
GAAATTCGAGAAAGATACCGGAATTAAAGTCACCGTTGAGCATCCGGATAAACTGGAAGAGAAATTCCCA
CAGGTTGCGGCAACTGGCGATGGCCCTGACATTATCTTCTGGGCACACGACCGCTTTGGTGGCTACGCTC
AATCTGGCCTGTTGGCTGAAATCACCCCGGACAAAGCGTTCCAGGACAAGCTGTATCCGTTTACCTGGGA
TGCCGTACGTTACAACGGCAAGCTGATTGCTTACCCGATCGCTGTTGAAGCGTTATCGCTGATTTATAAC
AAAGATCTGCTGCCGAACCCGCCAAAAACCTGGGAAGAGATCCCGGCGCTGGATAAAGAACTGAAAGCGA
AAGGTAAGAGCGCGCTGATGTTCAACCTGCAAGAACCGTACTTCACCTGGCCGCTGATTGCTGCTGACGG
GGGTTATGCGTTCAAGTATGAAAACGGCAAGTACGACATTAAAGACGTGGGCGTGGATAACGCTGGCGCG
AAAGCGGGTCTGACCTTCCTGGTTGACCTGATTAAAAACAAACACATGAATGCAGACACCGATTACTCCA
TCGCAGAAGCTGCCTTTAATAAAGGCGAAACAGCGATGACCATCAACGGCCCGTGGGCATGGTCCAACAT
CGACACCAGCAAAGTGAATTATGGTGTAACGGTACTGCCGACCTTCAAGGGTCAACCATCCAAACCGTTC
GTTGGCGTGCTGAGCGCAGGTATTAACGCCGCCAGTCCGAACAAAGAGCTGGCAAAAGAGTTCCTCGAAA
ACTATCTGCTGACTGATGAAGGTCTGGAAGCGGTTAATAAAGACAAACCGCTGGGTGCCGTAGCGCTGAA
GTCTTACGAGGAAGAGTTGGTGAAAGATCCGCGTATTGCCGCCACTATGGAAAACGCCCAGAAAGGTGAA
ATCATGCCGAACATCCCGCAGATGTCCGCTTTCTGGTATGCCGTGCGTACTGCGGTGATCAACGCCGCCA
GCGGTCGTCAGACTGTCGATGAAGCCCTGGCAGCCGCGCAGACTGCTGCGGCCGCAGCTATGGGTCGTCG
TCGTGCGTGCCGTGCGATGCGTCCGAAGACCGCGGGTCGTCGTAACGACCTGCACGACGATCGTACCGCG
AGCGCGCACAAGACCAGCCGTCAGAAACGTCGTGCGGAGTACGCGCGTGTGCAAGAACTGTATAAGAAAT
GCCGTAGCCGTGCGGCGGCGGAAGTGATCGATGGTGCGTGCGGTGGCGTTGGTCACAGCCTGGAGGAAAT
GGAAACCTACTGGCGTCCGATTCTGGAACGTGTGAGCGACGCGCCGGGTCCGACCCCGGAGGCGCTGCAC
GCGCTGGGTCGTGCGGAATGGCACGGTGGCAACCGTGATTATACCCAGCTGTGGAAGCCGATCAGCGTTG
AGGAAATTAAAGCGAGCCGTTTCGACGCGCGTACCAGCCCGGGTCCGGATGGTATCCGTAGCGGCCAGTG
GCGTGCGGTGCCGGTTCACCTGAAGGCGGAAATGTTCAACGCGTGGATGGCGCGTGGCGAGATCCCGGAA
ATTCTGCGTCAATGCCGTACCGTGTTTGTTCCGAAAGTTGAGCGTCCGGGTGGCCCGGGTGAATACCGTC
CGATCAGCATTGCGAGCATCCCGCTGCGTCACTTCCACAGCATTCTGGCGCGTCGTCTGCTGGCGTGCTG
CCCGCCGGACGCGCGTCAGCGTGGCTTTATCTGCGCGGATGGTACCCTGGAGAACAGCGCGGTGCTGGAC
GCGGTTCTGGGTGATAGCCGTAAGAAACTGCGTGAATGCCACGTGGCGGTTCTGGACTTCGCGAAGGCGT
TTGATACCGTGAGCCACGAGGCGCTGGTTGAACTGCTGCGTCTGCGTGGCATGCCGGAGCAGTTCTGCGG
TTACATTGCGCACCTGTATGACACCGCGAGCACCACCCTGGCGGTGAACAACGAAATGAGCAGCCCGGTG
AAAGTTGGCCGTGGTGTTCGTCAAGGCGACCCGCTGAGCCCGATCCTGTTTAACGTGGTTATGGATCTGA
TTCTGGCGAGCCTGCCGGAGCGTGTGGGTTACCGTCTGGAGATGGAACTGGTTAGCGCGCTGGCGTATGC
GGACGATCTGGTGCTGCTGGCGGGCAGCAAGGTTGGTATGCAGGAAAGCATCAGCGCGGTGGACTGTGTT
GGCCGTCAAATGGGTCTGCGTCTGAACTGCCGTAAAAGCGCGGTGCTGAGCATGATCCCGGATGGTCACC
GTAAGAAACACCACTACCTGACCGAGCGTACCTTCAACATTGGTGGCAAGCCGCTGCGTCAGGTGAGCTG
CGTTGAACGTTGGCGTTATCTGGGCGTGGACTTTGAGGCGAGCGGTTGCGTTACCCTGGAACACAGCATC
AGCAGCGCGCTGAACAACATTAGCCGTGCGCCGCTGAAACCGCAGCAACGTCTGGAGATCCTGCGTGCGC
ACCTGATTCCGCGTTTCCAGCACGGCGCCGTTCTGGGTAACATCAGCGACGATCGTCTGCGTATGCTGGA
TGTGCAGATTCGTAAGGCGGTTGGTCAATGGCTGCGTCTGCCGGCGGACGTGCCGAAAGCGTACTATCAC
GCGGCGGTTCAAGATGGTGGCCTGGCGATCCCGAGCGTGCGTGCGACCATCCCGGACCTGATTGTTCGTC
GTTTTGGTGGCCTGGATAGCAGCCCGTGGAGCGTGGCGCGTGCGGCGGCGAAGAGCGACAAAATTCGTAA
GAAACTGCGTTGGGCGTGGAAGCAGCTGCGTCGTTTCAGCCGTGTGGATAGCACCACCCAACGTCCGAGC
GTTCGTCTGTTTTGGCGTGAGCACCTGCACGCGAGCGTTGACGGTCGTGAGCTGCGTGAAAGCACCCGTA
CCCCGACCAGCACCAAATGGATTCGTGAACGTTGCGCGCAGATTACCGGTCGTGATTTCGTGCAATTTGT
TCACACCCACATCAACGCGCTGCCGAGCCGTATTCGTGGCAGCCGTGGCCGTCGTGGTGGCGGTGAGAGC
AGCCTGACCTGCCGTGCGGGTTGCAAAGTGCGTGAAACCACCGCGCACATCCTGCAGCAATGCCACCGTA
CCCACGGCGGTCGTATCCTGCGTCACAACAAGATTGTGAGCTTCGTTGCGAAGGCGATGGAGGAAAACAA
ATGGACCGTGGAGCTGGAACCGCGTCTGCGTACCAGCGTTGGCCTGCGTAAACCGGCGATCATTGCGAGC
CGTGATGGCGTGGGTGTTATCGTGGACGTTCAGGTGGTTAGCGGTCAACGTAGCCTGGATGAGCTGCACC
GTGAAAAGCGTAACAAATACGGCAACCACGGTGAGCTGGTTGAGCTGGTTGCGGGCCGTCTGGGTCTGCC
GAAAGCGGAGTGCGTGCGTGCGACCAGCTGCACCATTAGCTGGCGTGGCGTTTGGAGCCTGACCAGCTAT
AAAGAGCTGCGTAGCATCATTGGTCTGCGTGAACCGACCCTGCAGATCGTGCCGATTCTGGCGCTGCGTG
GCAGCCACATGAACTGGACCCGTTTTAACCAAATGACCAGCGTGATGGGTGGCGGTGTTGGTGAGAACCT
CTACTTCCAATCCGGCTCTCATCACCATCACCATCACTAATAACCAACTCCATAAGGATCCGCGATCGCG
GCGCGCCACCTGGTGGCCGGCCGGTACCACGCGTGCGCGCTGATCCGGCTGCTAACAAAGCCCGAAAGGA
AGCTGAGTTGGCTGCTGCCACCGCTGAGCAATAACTAGCATAACCCCTTGGGGCCTCTAAACGGGTCTTG
AGGGGTTTTTTGCTGAAAGGAGGAACTATATCCGGACATCCACAGGACGGGTGTGGTCGCCATGATCGCG
TAGTCGATAGTGGCTCCAAGTAGCGAAGCGAGCAGGACTGGGCGGCGGCCAAAGCGGTCGGACAGTGCTC
CGAGAACGGGTGCGCATAGAAATTGCATCAACGCATATAGCGCTAGCAGCACGCCATAGTGACTGGCGAT
GCTGTCGGAATGGACGACATCCCGCAAGAGGCCCGGCAGTACCGGCATAACCAAGCCTATGCCTACAGCA
TCCAGGGTGACGGTGCCGAGGATGACGATGAGCGCATTGTTAGATTTCATACACGGTGCCTGACTGCGTT
AGCAATTTAACTGTGATAAACTACCGCATTAAAGCTTATCGATGATAAGCTGTCAAACATGAGAATTCTT
GAAGACGAAAGGGCCTCGTGATACGCCTATTTTTATAGGTTAATGTCATGATAATAATGGTTTCTTAGAC
GTCAGGTGGCACTTTTCGGGGAAATGTGCGCGGAACCCCTATTTGTTTATTTTTCTAAATACATTCAAAT
ATGTATCCGCTCATGAGACAATAACCCTGATAAATGCTTCAATAACATTGAAAAAGGAAGAGTATGAGTA
TTCAACATTTCCGTGTCGCCCTTATTCCCTTTTTTGCGGCATTTTGCCTTCCTGTTTTTGCTCACCCAGA
AACGCTGGTGAAAGTAAAAGATGCTGAAGATCAGTTGGGTGCACGAGTGGGTTACATCGAACTGGATCTC
AACAGCGGTAAGATCCTTGAGAGTTTTCGCCCCGAAGAACGTTTTCCAATGATGAGCACTTTTAAAGTTC
TGCTATGTGGCGCGGTATTATCCCGTGTTGACGCCGGGCAAGAGCAACTCGGTCGCCGCATACACTATTC
TCAGAATGACTTGGTTGAGTACTCACCAGTCACAGAAAAGCATCTTACGGATGGCATGACAGTAAGAGAA
TTATGCAGTGCTGCCATAACCATGAGTGATAACACTGCGGCCAACTTACTTCTGACAACGATCGGAGGAC
CGAAGGAGCTAACCGCTTTTTTGCACAACATGGGGGATCATGTAACTCGCCTTGATCGTTGGGAACCGGA
GCTGAATGAAGCCATACCAAACGACGAGCGTGACACCACGATGCCTGCAGCAATGGCAACAACGTTGCGC
AAACTATTAACTGGCGAACTACTTACTCTAGCTTCCCGGCAACAATTAATAGACTGGATGGAGGCGGATA
AAGTTGCAGGACCACTTCTGCGCTCGGCCCTTCCGGCTGGCTGGTTTATTGCTGATAAATCTGGAGCCGG
TGAGCGTGGGTCTCGCGGTATCATTGCAGCACTGGGGCCAGATGGTAAGCCCTCCCGTATCGTAGTTATC
TACACGACGGGGAGTCAGGCAACTATGGATGAACGAAATAGACAGATCGCTGAGATAGGTGCCTCACTGA
TTAAGCATTGGTAACTGTCAGACCAAGTTTACTCATATATACTTTAGATTGATTTAAAACTTCATTTTTA
ATTTAAAAGGATCTAGGTGAAGATCCTTTTTGATAATCTCATGACCAAAATCCCTTAACGTGAGTTTTCG
TTCCACTGAGCGTCAGACCCCGTAGAAAAGATCAAAGGATCTTCTTGAGATCCTTTTTTTCTGCGCGTAA
TCTGCTGCTTGCAAACAAAAAAACCACCGCTACCAGCGGTGGTTTGTTTGCCGGATCAAGAGCTACCAAC
TCTTTTTCCGAAGGTAACTGGCTTCAGCAGAGCGCAGATACCAAATACTGTCCTTCTAGTGTAGCCGTAG
TTAGGCCACCACTTCAAGAACTCTGTAGCACCGCCTACATACCTCGCTCTGCTAATCCTGTTACCAGTGG
CTGCTGCCAGTGGCGATAAGTCGTGTCTTACCGGGTTGGACTCAAGACGATAGTTACCGGATAAGGCGCA
GCGGTCGGGCTGAACG
Features (pLannotate 1.2.2; 15 found; start..end, strand, type, name):
    453..592     -  misc_feature   bom: basis of mobility region from pBR322
    694..885     -  CDS            rop: Rop protein, which maintains plasmids at low copy number; rop
    902..1282    +  CDS            YPB1_ECOLX: Protein predicted: Swiss-Prot protein existence level 4. From Escherichia coli.
   1524..2424    -  CDS            TcR (fragment): tetracycline efflux protein; tet; confers resistance to tetracycline
   2446..2464    +  promoter       T7 promoter: promoter for bacteriophage T7 RNA polymerase
   2553..2575    +  RBS            RBS: efficient ribosome binding site from bacteriophage T7 gene 10 (Olins and Rangwala, 1989)
   2584..3684    +  CDS            MBP: maltose binding protein from E. coli; malE (mutated); This version of the gene does not encode a signal sequence, so MBP will remain in the cytosol.
   6250..6267    +  CDS            7xHis (fragment): 6xHis affinity tag
   6348..6397    +  CDS            SET1 (fragment): solubility-enhancement tag derived from T7 phage gene 10B
   6405..6452    +  terminator     T7 terminator: transcription terminator for bacteriophage T7 RNA polymerase
   6478..6770    -  CDS            TcR (fragment): tetracycline efflux protein; tet; confers resistance to tetracycline
   6818..6846    -  promoter       tet promoter: E. coli promoter for tetracycline efflux protein gene
   6959..7063    +  promoter       AmpR promoter: bla
   7064..7924    +  CDS            AmpR: β-lactamase; bla; confers resistance to ampicillin, carbenicillin, and related antibiotics
   8095..267     +  rep_origin     ori (across the origin): high-copy-number ColE1/pMB1/pBR322/pUC origin of replication
