[The description below was written by a language model from this plasmid's Addgene catalogue record and pLannotate feature annotations shown in this document.]
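Description:
2Bc-T MBP_BoMoC(ed)_W403A_F753A_6xH is a bacterial expression plasmid of about 8.4 kb, built on the pET His6 LIC cloning vector (2Bc-T), a ligation-independent-cloning backbone that was modified here to add an N-terminal maltose binding protein tag. It is maintained in E. coli under ampicillin selection through a β-lactamase gene with its own promoter. Replication relies on a ColE1/pMB1-type origin accompanied by the rop gene and the pBR322 bom region, consistent with the low copy number listed in the record. The annotated tetracycline-resistance segments are only fragments flanking the expression cassette, remnants of the pBR322-derived backbone rather than a usable marker.

The payload is a truncated form of the Bombyx mori R2 non-LTR retroelement reverse transcriptase, called BoMoC, carrying two alanine substitutions, W403A and F753A. The roughly 2.5 kb insert is not itself annotated in the feature table, but it fits the unannotated interval between the MBP coding sequence and the 6xHis tag. Transcription is driven by a T7 promoter, followed by the T7 gene 10 ribosome binding site, and ends at a T7 terminator, so expression requires a host that supplies T7 RNA polymerase. The MBP version lacks a signal sequence, so the fusion stays in the cytosol. MBP can aid solubility and amylose-based capture, while the C-terminal His tag allows metal-affinity purification. The short "SET1" hit downstream of the His tag is probably a sequence-similarity annotation rather than part of the protein.

The construct is intended for recombinant production of this mutant enzyme. The associated study examined the structural requirements for cDNA synthesis, nontemplated extension and template jumping by this type of reverse transcriptase, but the record does not state the specific effect of each substitution.
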