Addgene plasmid #185713: 2Bc-T MBP_BoMoC(ed)_W403A_F753A_6xH
Purpose: Recombinant B. mori truncated R2 RT expression
Depositing lab: Kathleen Collins. Depositing organization: University of California, Berkeley. Publication: Separable structural requirements for cDNA synthesis, nontemplated extension, and template jumping by a non-LTR retroelement reverse transcriptase. Pimentel SC, Upton HE, Collins K. J Biol Chem. 2022 Mar;298(3):101624. doi: 10.1016/j.jbc.2022.101624. Epub 2022 Jan 21. PubMed 35065960.
Backbone
  Vector backbone: pET His6 LIC cloning vector (2Bc-T)
  Backbone manufacturer: Scott Gradia
  Backbone size w/o insert (bp): 5899
  Total vector size (bp): 8419
  Modifications to backbone: Modified to include an N-terminal MBP tag
  Vector type: Bacterial Expression
Growth in bacteria
  Bacterial resistance: Ampicillin, 100 μg/mL
  Growth temperature: 37°C
  Growth strain: DH5alpha
  Copy number: Low Copy
Gene/Insert
  Gene/Insert name: B. mori truncated R2 RT (alt name: BoMoC)
  Species: Bombyx mori
  Insert size (bp): 2520
  Mutation: Changed W403 and F753 to A
  Promoter: T7
  Tag / fusion protein: MBP (N terminal on insert); 6xHis (C terminal on insert)
  Cloning method: Ligation Independent Cloning
  Sequencing primers: 5′ T7 promoter; 3′ T7 terminator
Terms and licenses: Academic/Nonprofit Terms; Industry Terms: Not Available to Industry
How to cite: 2Bc-T MBP_BoMoC(ed)_W403A_F753A_6xH was a gift from Kathleen Collins (Addgene plasmid # 185713 ; http://n2t.net/addgene:185713 ; RRID:Addgene_185713)
